Addgene plasmid #168153: pMS20: pHelper(PmcCAST)_PmcPSP1_ΔTnsD
Purpose: Inducible expression of PmcCAST proteins (except TnsD) with crRNA targeting PmcPSP1.
Depositing lab: Feng Zhang. Depositing organization: Broad Institute. Publication: Dual modes of CRISPR-associated transposon homing. Saito M, Ladha A, Strecker J, Faure G, Neumann E, Altae-Tran H, Macrae RK, Zhang F. Cell. 2021 Apr 29;184(9):2441-2453.e18. doi: 10.1016/j.cell.2021.03.006. Epub 2021 Mar 25. PubMed 33770501.
Backbone
  Vector backbone: pCDFDuet-1
  Backbone manufacturer: Millipore Sigma
  Vector type: Bacterial Expression
Growth in bacteria
  Bacterial resistance: Spectinomycin, 50 μg/mL
  Growth temperature: 37°C
  Growth strain: NEB Stable
  Copy number: Low Copy
Gene/Insert 1
  Gene/Insert name: PmcCAST minimal CRISPR array (with spacer for PmcPSP1)
  Species: Peltigera membranacea cyanobiont 210A
Gene/Insert 2
  Gene/Insert name: PmcCAST Cascade proteins (Cas6, Cas8, Cas7 and Cas5)
  Species: Peltigera membranacea cyanobiont 210A
Gene/Insert 3
  Gene/Insert name: PmcCAST Tns proteins (TnsAB and TnsC)
  Species: Peltigera membranacea cyanobiont 210A
Gene/Insert 4
  Gene/Insert name: PmcTniQ
  Species: Peltigera membranacea cyanobiont 210A
Terms and licenses: Academic/Nonprofit Terms; Industry Terms: Not Available to Industry
How to cite: pMS20: pHelper(PmcCAST)_PmcPSP1_ΔTnsD was a gift from Feng Zhang (Addgene plasmid # 168153 ; http://n2t.net/addgene:168153 ; RRID:Addgene_168153)
