[The description below was written by a language model from this plasmid's Addgene catalogue record and pLannotate feature annotations shown in this document.]
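Description:
pMS20: pHelper(PmcCAST)_PmcPSP1_ΔTnsD is a 12,857-nt bacterial expression plasmid built on the pCDFDuet-1 backbone. It serves as the helper plasmid for the CRISPR-associated transposon (CAST) system of Peltigera membranacea cyanobiont 210A. It replicates from the CloDF13 (CDF) origin, listed as low copy, which is compatible with other common origins, so it can coexist with additional plasmids in the same E. coli cell. Selection is by spectinomycin through the aadA (SmR) gene, annotated as driven by an AmpR promoter. A lacI gene with its own promoter supplies the lac repressor.

The payload comprises four listed inserts: a minimal PmcCAST CRISPR array carrying a spacer against the PmcPSP1 protospacer, the Cascade proteins (Cas6, Cas8, Cas7 and Cas5), the transposition proteins TnsAB and TnsC, and TniQ. TnsD is deliberately omitted. The feature table shows four T7 promoter/lac operator units, two of them followed by T7 gene 10 ribosome binding sites, and two T7 terminators. This is consistent with duplicated Duet-style cassettes whose expression depends on T7 RNA polymerase and is induced with IPTG. The annotation tool did not recognise the PmcCAST coding regions or the CRISPR array, which presumably occupy the large unannotated gaps between these elements, so the assignment of each insert to a particular promoter cannot be read from the table. The short TcR and SET1 fragment calls are most likely backbone remnants or spurious matches rather than functional parts.

According to the record, the plasmid provides inducible expression of all PmcCAST components except TnsD together with a PmcPSP1-targeting crRNA. This makes it suited to examining crRNA-guided transposition in the absence of the TnsD protein, in line with the associated study of dual modes of CAST homing.
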