Features (pLannotate 1.2.2; 24 found; start..end, strand, type, name):
      5..26      -  protein_bind   CAP binding site: CAP binding activates transcription in the presence of cAMP. E. coli catabolite activator protein
     39..1121    -  CDS            lacI: lac repressor; lacI; The lac repressor binds to the lac operator to inhibit transcription in E. coli. This inhibition can be relieved by adding lactose or isopropyl-β-D-thiogalactopyranoside (IPTG).
   1122..1199    -  promoter       lacI promoter: lacI
   1207..1242    -  CDS            TcR (fragment): tetracycline efflux protein; tet; confers resistance to tetracycline
   1245..1263    +  promoter       T7 promoter: promoter for bacteriophage T7 RNA polymerase
   1264..1288    +  protein_bind   lac operator: The lac repressor binds to the lac operator to inhibit transcription in E. coli. This inhibition can be relieved by adding lactose or isopropyl-β-D-thiogalactopyranoside (IPTG). lac repressor encoded by lacI
   1303..1325    +  RBS            RBS: efficient ribosome binding site from bacteriophage T7 gene 10 (Olins and Rangwala, 1989)
   1549..1567    +  promoter       T7 promoter: promoter for bacteriophage T7 RNA polymerase
   1568..1592    +  protein_bind   lac operator: The lac repressor binds to the lac operator to inhibit transcription in E. coli. This inhibition can be relieved by adding lactose or isopropyl-β-D-thiogalactopyranoside (IPTG). lac repressor encoded by lacI
   5466..5483    +  CDS            SET1 (fragment): solubility-enhancement tag derived from T7 phage gene 10B
   5491..5538    +  terminator     T7 terminator: transcription terminator for bacteriophage T7 RNA polymerase
   5646..5681    -  CDS            TcR (fragment): tetracycline efflux protein; tet; confers resistance to tetracycline
   5684..5702    +  promoter       T7 promoter: promoter for bacteriophage T7 RNA polymerase
   5703..5727    +  protein_bind   lac operator: The lac repressor binds to the lac operator to inhibit transcription in E. coli. This inhibition can be relieved by adding lactose or isopropyl-β-D-thiogalactopyranoside (IPTG). lac repressor encoded by lacI
   5742..5764    +  RBS            RBS: efficient ribosome binding site from bacteriophage T7 gene 10 (Olins and Rangwala, 1989)
   9673..9691    +  promoter       T7 promoter: promoter for bacteriophage T7 RNA polymerase
   9692..9716    +  protein_bind   lac operator: The lac repressor binds to the lac operator to inhibit transcription in E. coli. This inhibition can be relieved by adding lactose or isopropyl-β-D-thiogalactopyranoside (IPTG). lac repressor encoded by lacI
  10759..10776   +  CDS            SET1 (fragment): solubility-enhancement tag derived from T7 phage gene 10B
  10784..10831   +  terminator     T7 terminator: transcription terminator for bacteriophage T7 RNA polymerase
  10952..11743   -  CDS            SmR: aminoglycoside adenylyltransferase (Murphy, 1985); aadA; confers resistance to spectinomycin and streptomycin
  11744..11835   -  promoter       AmpR promoter: bla
  11883..12564   -  rep_origin     CloDF13 ori (fragment): Plasmids containing the CloDF13 (CDF) origin of replication can be propagated in E. coli cells that contain additional plasmids with compatible origins.
  12589..12686   -  rep_origin     CloDF13 ori (fragment): Plasmids containing the CloDF13 (CDF) origin of replication can be propagated in E. coli cells that contain additional plasmids with compatible origins.
  12783..12847   -  CDS            TcR (fragment): tetracycline efflux protein; tet; confers resistance to tetracycline
>Addgene plasmid #168153 | pMS20: pHelper(PmcCAST)_PmcPSP1_ΔTnsD | addgene full sequence | sequence record 330740 | Addgene NGS Result
CCTAATGAGTGAGCTAACTTACATTAATTGCGTTGCGCTCACTGCCCGCTTTCCAGTCGGGAAACCTGTC
GTGCCAGCTGCATTAATGAATCGGCCAACGCGCGGGGAGAGGCGGTTTGCGTATTGGGCGCCAGGGTGGT
TTTTCTTTTCACCAGTGAGACGGGCAACAGCTGATTGCCCTTCACCGCCTGGCCCTGAGAGAGTTGCAGC
AAGCGGTCCACGCTGGTTTGCCCCAGCAGGCGAAAATCCTGTTTGATGGTGGTTAACGGCGGGATATAAC
ATGAGCTGTCTTCGGTATCGTCGTATCCCACTACCGAGATGTCCGCACCAACGCGCAGCCCGGACTCGGT
AATGGCGCGCATTGCGCCCAGCGCCATCTGATCGTTGGCAACCAGCATCGCAGTGGGAACGATGCCCTCA
TTCAGCATTTGCATGGTTTGTTGAAAACCGGACATGGCACTCCAGTCGCCTTCCCGTTCCGCTATCGGCT
GAATTTGATTGCGAGTGAGATATTTATGCCAGCCAGCCAGACGCAGACGCGCCGAGACAGAACTTAATGG
GCCCGCTAACAGCGCGATTTGCTGGTGACCCAATGCGACCAGATGCTCCACGCCCAGTCGCGTACCGTCT
TCATGGGAGAAAATAATACTGTTGATGGGTGTCTGGTCAGAGACATCAAGAAATAACGCCGGAACATTAG
TGCAGGCAGCTTCCACAGCAATGGCATCCTGGTCATCCAGCGGATAGTTAATGATCAGCCCACTGACGCG
TTGCGCGAGAAGATTGTGCACCGCCGCTTTACAGGCTTCGACGCCGCTTCGTTCTACCATCGACACCACC
ACGCTGGCACCCAGTTGATCGGCGCGAGATTTAATCGCCGCGACAATTTGCGACGGCGCGTGCAGGGCCA
GACTGGAGGTGGCAACGCCAATCAGCAACGACTGTTTGCCCGCCAGTTGTTGTGCCACGCGGTTGGGAAT
GTAATTCAGCTCCGCCATCGCCGCTTCCACTTTTTCCCGCGTTTTCGCAGAAACGTGGCTGGCCTGGTTC
ACCACGCGGGAAACGGTCTGATAAGAGACACCGGCATACTCTGCGACATCGTATAACGTTACTGGTTTCA
CATTCACCACCCTGAATTGACTCTCTTCCGGGCGCTATCATGCCATACCGCGAAAGGTTTTGCGCCATTC
GATGGTGTCCGGGATCTCGACGCTCTCCCTTATGCGACTCCTGCATTAGGAAATTAATACGACTCACTAT
AGGGGAATTGTGAGCGGATAACAATTCCCCTGTAGAAATAATTTTGTTTAACTTTAATAAGGAGATATAC
CATGGTGAGTCGTGGCTTTATGCCGTTAGGCGTTGCTCAAGAGAAGTCATTTAATAAGGCCACTGTTAAA
CGTAGGTGAGTCGTGGCTTTATGCCGTTAGGCGTTGCTCAAGATCCGAATTCGAGCTCGGCGCGCCTGCA
GGTCGACAAGCTTGCGGCCGCATAATGCTTAAGTCGAACAGAAAGTAATCGTATTGTACACGGCCGCATA
ATCGAAATTAATACGACTCACTATAGGGGAATTGTGAGCGGATAACAATTCCCCATCTTAGTATATTAGT
TAAGTATAAGAAGGAGATATACATATGACAGCTATATTAATTCAAAGTGAGGAATATGTAGACTTAACAT
TTAAGCTAAGAGGCGCACCGATTCCTCTTGACAACGGTTATCTTACCTACGCTGCCTTATCCCGTATTTG
TCCCCCACTACATGAACTAAAGTCTATTGGGATTCATCCGATTGCTGGAATACCGACCAGGAACAATTTG
CTTGAGCTAACTGCTCAATCTCGTCTAAAAATTCGGATTTATCATCAGCAAATTCCTTTAATTTATCCTT
ATTTAGCGGGTCAAGCTTTTCATATAGGTCAAAATTTTTATCAACTAGATATCCCCGACTACAAACCGTT
AATTTCTTCAGAAAGTGTCTATTCCAGATTAGTGATAATTAAAGGGTTCCAAGACTCTACTAACTTTATT
GAAGCTGTGCAACGGCAAATGGATAATTTAGGAATACAAGGAAAAATTGAACTTCTTACCCGACAAGATG
GAACACCTCAACGAAGACAATTAACCATCAATAAAGAAGGGAAACAGTTTAAAGTTAGAGGATTTGGCGT
AAAAATCAGTGAACTCAATCCTGAAGATTCCTTAACCTTGCAAGAACAGGGAATTGGCGGGAAACGAAAG
ATGATGTGTGGAATATTTGTCCCAGCGACTCGCAGCAAGGAAGAAGAGGAAACCTGATGATAGTCTCTAC
CCAACCCAAAATTTCCCTATCTCTCCATGCTGCGGATACGACAATAATGCACCGCGTCGGAATGACCGGA
CTTTACATGACTTTAAAGCGATTGGAAAAGCAATATCCCTTATCTCGTCAACGGGGAGGACATATATCAT
GGTTTTTGACTGCTGATACTATTGAATTATTCTGGGAAGGAAGTGATTTCATCGCCTTATCTTGGTTAAT
TAATGAGTCTTTTCAATTAGATGATACAGGTTTAATTCATTTAGTAGGATTAGACAATGATCGAATAGAT
TTAAGGCAGAAAATCCATATTCATGAGGGAATATGCGGTGTTTTTCTACGTCTTAATAAGTTTTATCAAG
CAGGAGAGATAATTAACACTGAACTAAGGTTTGAAGAAAAACAAGTCGAGTATCAATATAAATCCCTAAC
TTGGTACGCACATCAAACCTTTGCAGAGAAGTTATGCGAGGCAGATACCCAACAACTCAGACATGATTAC
ATTCAAATAACCAGTTGGTTGTATTTAGGGGGAATTGTTCGCCATGCTCGGACGCAGAATACTACAAAAC
TAGAAGAGAAACCTGAATACGCTTTAGCATTATTATTTGTACCAGTAGTTTGTCATTATTGCTTACTTCA
TATACCATCAGAAGACTTAAAAGAAAGGAAACCCCATCGCTACTTGGTGGTGATTCCAGAAATAAAGGAT
TTTGAAGACGCTTCTCAAAGGAGATGGCGATTACAGCAATTAGAAACTAAACAGTTTCATGTTAGTAGCC
TTGGGGAAGCAGGATTACTTTATTACAGCTTAGACGATATTCAGCCTGAAGTGGCCTACTATCAAGCTTG
TCAAGTTTGGTTATATGAAAAAACAAATAAAGCTTCTCGTCAACGGACATTGATGAGTATAGAAGAAATT
AAAATTGATAAGAATATTTTAATCACTTATCAACAGGTGCAAAAATACTTTAAAACTAATTATCAGATAA
TTAAATATAAGCAAATTTTTATTAAGGTCAATCCGATTCGCTCCCTGATTGCTGATAATTTAGTGAAAGG
AATCCATTGGTGGTCTAATTTTTGGGAAAAATTGGTGATAGAGGATTCAAAAGAATATTTATTTAACCAG
TTATTTTCCAATCGAGAAGGATTCATCATAATGGCAGAGAATAGTGAAGAAGACAAGCAGTATCTTATTT
TTATTAAGGTATTTCAGCAAGCTATGAAGGGCAACTTTGCTAAAATTTATGCCAAAACAGAGGAAGGTAA
AGATCCTCCAATTAAGAAGAAAGTTGAACGATTAAGGGCAGAGCTAAACTATTGTTATGATGAATTGTCG
TTTAAGGAATATTTGTCTGACTTTTTAGTAAGAGGGGGATTAAATAAGTATTTTAATGAGCATCAGGAAG
AGATTGCACTACTAATTAAAAAATCACCTTGGCAAGAAATAAGAATTTGGTCATTGTTAGCGATCGCCAG
TTATAAACCCAAAGATAAACTCACTAATAGGGATGATAGTTCATTGTCAAACAATCAAAAACTAGAAGAA
GTGAATGATGACTCAGAAGAAGAATGACAGTAATATCCCAAATTATTATCTTTACGGAACAGTCCTCACT
CGTTATGGTTTAGCTTCCTTAAATCATGACATTAGACGAGGAAATAAGACTATTCTGCAAAAAGGCTATT
GGAATAATGGTAAAATTCATTCTTTTGTAGGTTCAAGTGCAATTCGTTGGGCGTTACGTTTTTATCTTCA
AAAGCAAGGTTATTTAGTTAATCGAGTCTGGGATGAGGAAGAACATATTAATCGGTTAACAAGTGAAGAT
TTCGATCCAGAAAAATTTTATGATGATGATATTTTTGGGTTTGCTTTATTAGAGTCTGCTGAAACAGAGG
AGGACACTTCAACAACAAAGAGAAAAAAGAAACAAACAAAGACCAGCACTCCTAATCAGCGAATGGGTGC
TTTAGGGATGAATATGGCTGTTTCGCTAACGCCTTATGATGGTGCAGTTAAGTTAGGGGCAAAAAGTGGC
AGAGAGAAGGATAGTACATCTCTCCATTTTACAGAATATCATGCAACTCGATATCAATATTATTTTGGAA
TTGATGCCACTCATCTCAAAGATTTTTCGCGGATTTTACCTATGATAGATGGGATTATGAATCTGCCCAA
GGTAGGAGGGAGTAGTAATATTTTTAATTATCCTTTCTGTCCCGATAGTTTGGTATTTCAATGGACAAAT
CATTTTGCTTCATATATTTCCTATTGCTTTGAATATTGCGATCCTAAGAGTAAGGAAGCAAAACTTTCAC
AAGAGTTTATAGATGAAGTGGAATGCGGACAGATTGACCCTAGTAAATTGTGGATTGGGGGAACAATTGT
TAAGGATTTACAGCAATTGGATAATTTTGAAAGTTCCCCTTTGAACAAGGCGCATATTTATCGTAATCGA
AATGAAATGATTGAAGCTTTGAAAACAGTCATTAAAAGAGATTTGGGCTTGGAAGAATCAAAATGATTGC
ACCATTAATTCTCTATTTGGATGTTCCATTTACGACTTTTCGGGAGTCCCATGCAAGGGAAATGGGAAAA
ACCTATCCTGTTCCTCCTCCAGCGACAGTGTATGGGATGTTGTTGTCTTTGGTAGGAGAAACGAATGTCT
ATCGCCACTGTGGGGTAGAATTGGCCATTGCAATGTTATCTAGCCCCAAAAAGTCGCGAATTTTGCGTCA
AATGAGACGGTTTAAGAATGCTGATTTTAGCCATCCAGAGAATGTTATTCCCTGTTATCAAGAAATTTTG
TCTAATCTGAAGTGTTTGATTTGGGTTCGTTCTGACGAGGAAAAGATACAACCAAGTTTAAGGGAGAGGA
TACAGTTAGCGTTTGACCATCCTGAGCTAGTAAGACGGTTTGGTTGTTTATTTTTGGGAGAAAGTGACCA
GTTGATTAAAACGATCAAACTTGCAAGGGAAGATTATCTAGAGGGAGTGAGACAGTGGGCGATTAGAGAT
AATCGAGGCAGGTTAACTTTACCCTATTGGGTTGACCATGTGGGGTCAAGAAATACCCGATTTTTGAGGT
ATCGGATTGAGGAAATGGATAGATTATCACCTCCTGATTTAGCCTGGACAATGGTTCAATCTCCGATTTG
ACCTAGGCTGCTGCCACCGCTGAGCAATAACTAGCATAACCCCTTGGGGCCTCTAAACGGGTCTTGAGGG
GTTTTTTGCTGAAACCTCAGGCATTTGAGAAGCACACGGTCACACTGCTTCCGGTAGTCAATAAACCGGT
AAACCAGCAATAGACATAAGCGGCTATTTAACGACCCTCGGGATCTCGACGCTCTCCCTTATGCGACTCC
TGCATTAGGAAATTAATACGACTCACTATAGGGGAATTGTGAGCGGATAACAATTCCCCTGTAGAAATAA
TTTTGTTTAACTTTAATAAGGAGATATACCATGAAAGAGCAATTTGAACAATGGGTTGCTCGCCTTCAAA
TATCCGAGGCAGGGCAAAAAATTATTGAGAAAGTTCGCTCATCTGAGCCATCCCGTCGCGTTGGTGGCGG
TAGCAAGAATGTTTCGGGACGCTACCCTAGTCGCAAGATGGGAGTCACGATTCAATTTGAGTCTCATCGG
GTTGAACTGCCAATTATCTATCAGTTAGAACATGATAAAGATGTTCTAGAATTCTACGATCAACCACCGC
AAATTAAACTTGACTATCAAGCAAGTAACGGACGTAGATTAGGCGTTTTACACACCCCAGATTTATTTGT
CATCCGAACCAATTCGGCTGGTTGGGAAGAGTGTAAAACTGAGCAGGATTTGAAAAAACTAGCAGAGAAA
AACCCCAATCGTTACTTTTACTCTGAAGAAAATAATCAATGGCATTCCTTGCCAGGAGAAGTTTATGCTA
ACCAGTTTGGGCTTTATCACCGCATTCATTCAGATCGCGAAATCAATTGGGTTCTGCAACGTAATTTGCA
ATTTTTAGAAGATTATTATCGCTCAGAATCTCTAGTAGTGGAAGAAGCGATCGCTCAATCATTACTTGCA
ATTGTGTCATCTCAACCAGGAATCACTTTAGCAGAATTACTCAATCGGTCAACAGGAGCTAAATCTGACG
ATATCTACACCTTAATTATTCAAGAGCAAATCTATATTGATTTAAATGCTACACCACTAGCTGAACCAGA
AAGATGTCTAATCTTCCGTGACGAGCAAACTGCTAGTGCTTATAGATTAATGGTTGAGCAACCAAGTGTA
AGTCTTCCGGCTATCTCTCCTGTAGTCAATATTGTTACTGGAGCAACTGTTAGTTGGGACGGCAAAGGTT
TAAATATCATCCATGTTGGAGAAACAGAGGTTATACTTGGCGCAGAAAATAATCAGTTAATTGAACTCAA
AAAAGCTATATTTGAGAATCTGGTTCGCCAAGGAAAAATCACAAGTCTCCAAACACCAGAAAAAACAGCT
ATTAGCACAGAATCTTGGCAGCGATTTCATCAAGCTAGTCCTGAAGACCAAGCAGAAGCCCTTGAACGCT
ACAAAACTATCGAACCTTACTTAAACGGACATCCTCCAGAAAACGAAACAATACCAGCCCGTACCATTCG
TCACTGGAAAGCTAAATATTTAATTGCAATTCAAAAATACGGTTGCGGCTACATTGGGCTTTTGTCCCAT
CGCAGTGTCAAAGGTAATCGACAGCGCAAGCTGCCCGAAGACACCTTAGCAATTATGGAGAAGTTTATTT
TAGAAGACTATGAAACTCTTAAACAAAAAAGAATGTGGGAGGTTCACGCGGCTTTAGTTCGAGCTTGCGA
AGAAGCTGGTGTAATTGCTCCGAGCTATAAAGCATTTACCAAAGAAGTACAACGCCGGACTGGTTACGAA
CAGACTAAAAAACGCCAAGGTCGTCGTGCCGCTTATCAGCATGAATCCTTCTATTGGGAGCTTGCTATAA
CTACCCCAAGACACGGCGATCGCCCTTTTGAAATTGGGCATATAGATCATACTGAGTTAGATGTAGAGCT
AGTTTGCTCTGATACAGGTCGCAATCTTGGCAGACCTTGGGCAACATTTCTCGTAGATGCTTATTCACGG
CGATTGCTGGCAGTTTACCTAACGTTTGACTCACCCTCATATCGTTCTTGCTTAATGGTGCTAAGAATTT
GTGTCAAGCGTCATGGCAGGCTTCCCCAAATTGTAGTGGTAGATAACGGTGCAGAGTTTCACAGCGTTTA
CTTTGAAACACTACTAGCTACTTTTGAATGTACAAAAAAGCAAAGACCCCCAGCCAAAGCTCGTTTTGGT
TCGGTTTGCGAACGCCTATTTGGAACTTCCAATACTCAATTTGTCCATAACTTACTTGGTAATACACAAA
TCACTCGTAATGTCCGCCAAGTCACTAAGTCAGTTAACCCTAAAAATCTAGCTGTATGGACACTTGGTTT
ACTTTATGAATATCTTTGTGCTTGGGCTTACGAAGTTTATGATACAGACGAACATCCGGCACTTTTCCAG
AGTCCGAGGGATGCGTTTGCTGCGGGTATGGCGATTGGAGGCAGTCGGGTTCACCGCATGATTCCTTACG
ATGAAAACTTTCAGATTCTTACCCTACCTACAACCTCAGAGGGAAAAGCAAAAGTTCAAGTTGGACGCGG
CATAAAAATTAACTACATATACTACTGGTCTAATAGTTTCCGCGATCCTCAAATTGAAAATACCTCTGTG
CAGATAAGATACGACCCGTTTAATATTGGCATCGCTTACGCCTTTGTTCGAGGACAGTGGGTACAGTGTA
TCTCTCAATATTATGCAGAACTCCAAGGTCGTTCAGAAAAAGAACTGAAGTTAGCTAGTATCGAGTTACG
CAAACACTATTCAAATCATACACAACAATCTAAAGTTTCGGCTAAGAATTTAGCAGAATTTTTAGCATCG
GTAGAAGCTCAAGAAGCTCTATTAGAACAGCGTTCCTATGATGCAGAAGTTAAGGAAGTCTTTAGGGTAA
TCGAGGGTGGAAAAGCGACAACAAGCCGTAACGAAGAACCAAAACTTATTCAAGTTACTTTTGCCAATAC
CGATTTTCAAGCGGATGAAGATGAAGCGATCGTCCCAGAAACACTTGTAGTGTATGAGGAGTTTTAACTA
TGACAAAATCTACTGGATTTCCGCTTGAACTCCTCACACGGCCTGCTACAGAAAGGCTTGCTTACTTTGA
AAATTACACCGTAGCGCATCCTCGACTTAAAGAAGTCTATGAAATTCTCATGCGAACGATTGCCGAACCA
GCAGGAGCTTCATTTATCTTTGTTTACGGTGCTAGTGGTGTTGGTAAAACAACTTTGCGACTCCGCGTTG
AGCAGAAATTAACAGAACTAGCATTACCTAAATTGGAAAGCGATCGCGCTCGTGTTCCTGTTGTTGGTAT
TGAAGCTATAGCGCCAGAATCGAGATACTTCAACTGGAAAGAATACTACACACGCGCCTTAATTACTTTG
GAAGAACCATTAATCGATCACAAGTTTGATTACGGTGTGCGTGGTATCTCTCGCGATAATTTTGGCAAAA
TTAATGTTGAGTCGAAAGTAGTTGCACCTGCTCTACGCAGAGCTTTAGAAAATGCTCTCATCCATCGTCA
TCCAGACGTATTTTTTGTAGATGAAGCACAACATTTTGGTAAGGTGGCAAGCGGATACAAACTACAAGAT
CAATTAGACTGTCTCAAATCTTTAGCAAATATGACAGGCATCTTGCACTGTCTATTAGGAACATACGAAC
TACTTACATTCCGTAATTTGAGCGGTCAACTCTCACGTCGTAGTGTTGATATTCATTTCCGCCGTTATTG
TGCTGATAGCCCAGAAGATGTACAGGCTTTTAAGAGTGTGTTGTTAACTTTTCAACAGCATCTGCCACTA
GCAGAAACTCCAAATTTAGTCGATCATTGGGAATATTTTTACGAACGTACTTTAGGATGTATTGGCACAC
TGAAAGATTGGCTGAAGCGTGTTCTTAGTGATGCTTTGGATCGAGAAGCAACAACAATCACTCTCAAAGA
TTTACAAAAACGTGCTTTGTCGGTTGCTCAGTGTCAGAAAATGTTCAAGGAAATTCAAGAGGGTGAACGA
CAATTATCTGAAACAGAAGCAGATGTGCAAAACTTACGCTCTGCATTAGGACTTGGCGCAAAACCAATTG
TGCTACCCGAAGAAACCCCAAAAACTACTCGTCCGCCAGGAAAGGTTGGCAAACGCAAACCTAAAAGAGA
TCCCATCGGAGTGCAGCAAGATGTTAGCTAGCTTAAGTCGAACAGAAAGTAATCGTATTGTACACGGCCG
CATAATCGAAATTAATACGACTCACTATAGGGGAATTGTGAGCGGATAACAATTCCCCATCTTAGTATAT
TAGTTAAGTATAAGAAGGAGATATACATGACTATTTACTCAGAACATTGGAGCCTAAATCCTCTAGAAAT
CCCGCAACGGAGTCGGTTATTTTCTCTTGAACCTGTGGCAGTGGGAACTCCCTATGCAGAAAGTCTTAGT
AGCTATCTCCATCGTTTAGCGCAGGCGCATTGTTTAACCTCTGAGAAGCTCGTTATGGGAGAAATTGCGC
CACTTATTCTCAAAGATGAGGATAAATCTGAGCTATTGTCAAAAAATCTGAGTCACCTATTGGGAAATAG
CGACGCTAAACCGGCTATTAACGGAATGCGAGAAATGACAGAAAAGTTAGTCACTGTCTTAGAAGAGTTA
ACAATGCGTCAGGATTTACGCTTTTTGACCCTTTTAAGCTGGAAAGGAATGATTTATGACAAGGGATTAT
TTCGGAACTATCGCGCTTGGTGTCCTTGTTGTTGTGAAGAGTGGATGCAGAAGAACAAAACTATCTATGA
ACCATTATCATGGTCATTTAAGGACGTAGAATTTTGTTTGATTCACAAACAGCGATTAATAGAAGAATGT
TCTCATTGTGGTGCCCGTTTACCTGTGATGGCTAGGCTTTCACCTGCGGGATTTTGTTCTCGTTGTTACG
GGTGGTTAGGACAGGAAATTAAAGGCGAAGAAGAAATAGAGAAATATCGAGTTAATATTCAAGGAATTAG
CGAATTAATTGCACTTACTCCCCAATTAGGTTATAAACCCATCCCGATCGAGTTAACCCGAAAATTACAA
TTGATTTTGTTAGTGTTTGAACAAGCAATTGGAAAGGATGTGAAGTTATTGGGAGATTTAGGAGGAATCA
TGGAATCGTTGAGGATAGCCTCAACAACAAATCAAAGTCAACCTTATCATTTGGTGAAGTTGATTATTCC
TGTGTGCGAGAAGGCGAAGATTAGTGTATTCCAGTTGTTTGGGTCAGATTTTAAGGAATTGGGCAAGATA
TTGTTCGGGAATTTTAGTCTGGAATTAAAGTTATAGTTAATTAACCTAGGCTGCTGCCACCGCTGAGCAA
TAACTAGCATAACCCCTTGGGGCCTCTAAACGGGTCTTGAGGGGTTTTTTGCTGAAACCTCAGGCATTTG
AGAAGCACACGGTCACACTGCTTCCGGTAGTGCCCTGAACCGACGACCGGGTCATCGTGGCCGGATCTTG
CGGCCCCTCGGCTTGAACGAATTGTTAGACATTATTTGCCGACTACCTTGGTGATCTCGCCTTTCACGTA
GTGGACAAATTCTTCCAACTGATCTGCGCGCGAGGCCAAGCGATCTTCTTCTTGTCCAAGATAAGCCTGT
CTAGCTTCAAGTATGACGGGCTGATACTGGGCCGGCAGGCGCTCCATTGCCCAGTCGGCAGCGACATCCT
TCGGCGCGATTTTGCCGGTTACTGCGCTGTACCAAATGCGGGACAACGTAAGCACTACATTTCGCTCATC
GCCAGCCCAGTCGGGCGGCGAGTTCCATAGCGTTAAGGTTTCATTTAGCGCCTCAAATAGATCCTGTTCA
GGAACCGGATCAAAGAGTTCCTCCGCCGCTGGACCTACCAAGGCAACGCTATGTTCTCTTGCTTTTGTCA
GCAAGATAGCCAGATCAATGTCGATCGTGGCTGGCTCGAAGATACCTGCAAGAATGTCATTGCGCTGCCA
TTCTCCAAATTGCAGTTCGCGCTTAGCTGGATAACGCCACGGAATGATGTCGTCGTGCACAACAATGGTG
ACTTCTACAGCGCGGAGAATCTCGCTCTCTCCAGGGGAAGCCGAAGTTTCCAAAAGGTCGTTGATCAAAG
CTCGCCGCGTTGTTTCATCAAGCCTTACGGTCACCGTAACCAGCAAATCAATATCACTGTGTGGCTTCAG
GCCGCCATCCACTGCGGAGCCGTACAAATGTACGGCCAGCAACGTCGGTTCGAGATGGCGCTCGATGACG
CCAACTACCTCTGATAGTTGAGTCGATACTTCGGCGATCACCGCTTCCCTCATACTCTTCCTTTTTCAAT
ATTATTGAAGCATTTATCAGGGTTATTGTCTCATGAGCGGATACATATTTGAATGTATTTAGAAAAATAA
ACAAATAGCTAGCTCACTCGGTCGCTACGCTCCGGGCGTGAGACTGCGGCGGGCGCTGCGGACACATACA
AAGTTACCCACAGATTCCGTGGATAAGCAGGGGACTAACATGTGAGGCAAAACAGCAGGGCCGCGCCGGT
GGCGTTTTTCCATAGGCTCCGCCCTCCTGCCAGAGTTCACATAAACAGACGCTTTTCCGGTGCATCTGTG
GGAGCCGTGAGGCTCAACCATGAATCTGACAGTACGGGCGAAACCCGACAGGACTTAAAGATCCCCACCG
TTTCCGGCGGGTCGCTCCCTCTTGCGCTCTCCTGTTCCGACCCTGCCGTTTACCGGATACCTGTTCCGCC
TTTCTCCCTTACGGGAAGTGTGGCGCTTTCTCATAGCTCACACACTGGTATCTCGGCTCGGTGTAGGTCG
TTCGCTCCAAGCTGGGCTGTAAGCAAGAACTCCCCGTTCAGCCCGACTGCTGCGCCTTATCCGGTAACTG
TTCACTTGAGTCCAACCCGGAAAAGCACGGTAAAACGCCACTGGCAGCAGCCATTGGTAACTGGGAGTTC
GCAGAGGATTTGTTTAGCTAAACACGCGGTTGCTCTTGAAGTGTGCGCCAAAGTCCGGCTACACTGGAAG
GACAGATTTGGTTGCTGTGCTCTGCGAAAGCCAGTTACCACGGTTAAGCAGTTCCCCAACTGACTTAACC
TTCGATCAAACCACCTCCCCAGGTGGTTTTTTCGAAGGTTAAGTCAGTTGGGGAACTGCTTAACCTTCGA
TCAAACCACCTCCCCAGGTGGTTTTTTCGTTTACAGGGCAAAAGATTACGCGCAGAAAAAAAGGATCTCA
AGAAGATCCTTTGATCTTTTCTACTGAACCGCTCTAGATTTCAGTGCAATTTATCTCTTCAAATGTAGCA
CCTGAAGTCAGCCCCATACGATATAAGTTGTAATTCTCATGTTAGTCATGCCCCGCGCCCACCGGAAGGA
GCTGACTGGGTTGAAGGCTCTCAAGGGCATCGGTCGAGATCCCGGTG
